Addgene plasmid #158991: Tol2-CAG::Cytbow
Purpose: Multicolor cytoplasmic cell labeling with a genome-integrating Tol2 transposon vector (randomly expressing 3 tdTomato, mCerulean or mEYFP upon Cre recombination)
Depositing lab: Jean Livet. Depositing organization: INSERM U968, Institut de la Vision. Publication: Multiplex cell and lineage tracking with combinatorial labels. Loulier K, Barry R, Mahou P, Le Franc Y, Supatto W, Matho KS, Ieng S, Fouquet S, Dupin E, Benosman R, Chedotal A, Beaurepaire E, Morin X, Livet J. Neuron. 2014 Feb 5;81(3):505-20. doi: 10.1016/j.neuron.2013.12.016. PubMed 24507188.
Backbone
  Vector backbone: pCX
  Backbone manufacturer: Genscript inc
  Backbone size w/o insert (bp): 2006
  Vector type: Mammalian Expression
  Selectable markers: H2B-EBFP2
Growth in bacteria
  Bacterial resistance: Ampicillin, 100 μg/mL
  Growth temperature: 37°C
  Growth strain: DH5alpha
  Copy number: High Copy
Gene/Insert
  Gene/Insert name: Cytbow
  Species: Synthetic
  Insert size (bp): 7702
  Promoter: CAG
  Tag / fusion protein: The default expressed EBFP2 is fused to H2B (N terminal on insert)
  Cloning method: Restriction Enzyme; 5′ cloning site Unknown (unknown if destroyed)
Terms and licenses: Academic/Nonprofit Terms; Industry Terms: Not Available to Industry
How to cite: Tol2-CAG::Cytbow was a gift from Jean Livet (Addgene plasmid # 158991 ; http://n2t.net/addgene:158991 ; RRID:Addgene_158991)
