[The description below was written by a language model from this plasmid's Addgene catalogue record and pLannotate feature annotations shown in this document.]
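Description:
Tol2-CAG::Cytbow is a mammalian expression plasmid on a pCX backbone that carries a Brainbow-type multicolor reporter, intended for genome integration as a Tol2 transposon. It is propagated in E. coli at high copy through a ColE1/pUC-type origin and selected with ampicillin (AmpR under its own bla promoter). The Tol2 transposon arms implied by the name and stated purpose are not among the automatically annotated features, so their positions cannot be read from the table. No transposase is encoded on the plasmid, so one would have to be supplied separately for integration.

The roughly 7.7 kb synthetic Cytbow insert is driven by the CAG promoter, seen in the annotation as the CMV enhancer followed by the chicken β-actin/rabbit β-globin chimeric intron. Directly downstream lie three mutually incompatible Cre target sites in series: loxN, lox2272 and loxP. These precede a default cassette encoding EBFP2 fused at its N terminus to histone H2B, terminated by a bGH polyadenylation signal. Before recombination, cells therefore show nuclear blue fluorescence, which the record lists as the marker. The partner of each lox site sits ahead of one of three further reading frames: loxN before tdTomato (SV40 poly(A)), lox2272 before mCerulean (bGH poly(A)), and loxP before mEYFP, which is followed by a minimal FRT site and the rabbit β-globin poly(A) signal. Cre excises between one matched pair, removing the intervening cassettes and placing a single untagged fluorescent protein next to the promoter. Each excision also deletes the unused upstream lox sites, so the three outcomes are mutually exclusive and the choice is stochastic.

When several transposon copies integrate in one cell, independent recombination yields combinatorial hues of red, cyan and yellow. The construct is used for multicolor cytoplasmic cell labeling and for tracking cells and their lineages.
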