Features (pLannotate 1.2.2; 24 found; start..end, strand, type, name):
     68..123     +  polyA_signal   β-globin poly(A) signal: rabbit β-globin polyadenylation signal (Gil and Proudfoot, 1987)
    692..746     -  CDS            lacI (fragment): lac repressor; lacI; The lac repressor binds to the lac operator to inhibit transcription in E. coli. This inhibition can be relieved by adding lactose or isopropyl-β-D-thiogalactopyranoside (IPTG).
    929..1517    -  rep_origin     ori: high-copy-number ColE1/pMB1/pBR322/pUC origin of replication
   1688..2548    -  CDS            AmpR: β-lactamase; bla; confers resistance to ampicillin, carbenicillin, and related antibiotics
   2549..2653    -  promoter       AmpR promoter: bla
   2890..3269    +  enhancer       CMV enhancer: human cytomegalovirus immediate early enhancer
   3547..4563    +  intron         chimeric intron: chimera between introns from chicken β-actin and rabbit β-globin
   4626..4659    +  protein_bind   loxN: Cre-mediated recombination occurs in the 8-bp core sequence (GTATACCT). loxN sites are compatible with each other, but incompatible with loxP or lox2272 sites. Cre recombinase
   4666..4699    +  protein_bind   lox2272: Cre-mediated recombination occurs in the 8-bp core sequence (GGATACTT). lox2272 sites are compatible with each other, but incompatible with loxP or loxN sites (Lee and Saito, 1988). Cre recombinase
   4706..4739    +  protein_bind   loxP: Cre-mediated recombination occurs in the 8-bp core sequence (GCATACAT). Cre recombinase
   4751..5128    +  CDS            H2BC12 (sequence withheld): H2B1K_HUMAN - Also known as H2BFT Experimental evidence at protein level: Swiss-Prot protein existence level 1. Has broad antibacterial activity. May contribute to the formation of the functional antimicrobial barrier of the colonic epithelium, and to the bactericidal activity of amniotic fluid. From Homo sapiens (Human).
   5147..5863    +  CDS            EBFP2: EBFP2 is a basic (constitutively fluorescent) blue fluorescent protein published in 2007, derived from Aequorea victoria. It is reported to be a rapidly-maturing monomer with moderate acid sensitivity.
   5880..6087    +  polyA_signal   bGH poly(A) signal: bovine growth hormone polyadenylation signal
   6087..6120    +  protein_bind   loxN: Cre-mediated recombination occurs in the 8-bp core sequence (GTATACCT). loxN sites are compatible with each other, but incompatible with loxP or lox2272 sites. Cre recombinase
   6137..7564    +  CDS            tdTomato: tdTomato is a basic (constitutively fluorescent) orange fluorescent protein published in 2004, derived from Discosoma sp.. It is reported to be a somewhat slowly-maturing tandem dimer with low acid sensitivity.
   7588..7671    +  CDS            large T antigen (fragment): large T antigen from SV40 (simian virus 40)
   7694..7775    +  polyA_signal   SV40 poly(A) signal: SV40 polyadenylation signal
   7818..7851    +  protein_bind   lox2272: Cre-mediated recombination occurs in the 8-bp core sequence (GGATACTT). lox2272 sites are compatible with each other, but incompatible with loxP or loxN sites (Lee and Saito, 1988). Cre recombinase
   7864..8583    +  CDS            mCerulean: enhanced monomeric variant of CFP (Rizzo et al., 2004) mammalian codon-optimized
   8593..8800    +  polyA_signal   bGH poly(A) signal: bovine growth hormone polyadenylation signal
   8800..8833    +  protein_bind   loxP: Cre-mediated recombination occurs in the 8-bp core sequence (GCATACAT). Cre recombinase
   8853..9572    +  CDS            mEYFP: enhanced YFP with monomerizing A206K mutation (Zacharias et al., 2002) mammalian codon-optimized
   9590..9623    +  protein_bind   FRT (minimal): supports FLP-mediated excision but not integration (Turan and Bode, 2011) FLP recombinase from the Saccharomyces cerevisiae 2μ plasmid
   9635..9712    +  CDS            HBB (fragment): HBB_PONPY - Experimental evidence at transcript level: Swiss-Prot protein existence level 2. Involved in oxygen transport from the lung to the various peripheral tissues. From Pongo pygmaeus (Bornean orangutan).
>Addgene plasmid #158991 | Tol2-CAG::Cytbow | addgene full sequence | sequence record 311790 | Addgene NGS Result
GATCTTTTTCCCTCTGCCAAAAATTATGGGGACATCATGAAGCCCCTTGAGCATCTGACTTCTGGCTAAT
AAAGGAAATTTATTTTCATTGCAATAGTGTGTTGGAATTTTTTGTGTCTCTCACTCGGAAGGACATATGG
GAGGGCAAATCATTTAAAACATCAGAATGAGTATTTGGTTTAGAGTTTGGCAACATATGCCCATATGCTG
GCTGCCATGAACAAAGGTTGGCTATAAAGAGGTCATCAGTATATGAAACAGCCCCCTGCTGTCCATTCCT
TATTCCATAGAAAAGCCTTGACTTGAGGTTAGATTTTTTTTATATTTTGTTTTGTGTTATTTTTTTCTTT
AACATCCCTAAAATTTTCCTTACATGTTTTACTAGCCAGATTTTTCCTCCTCTCCTGACTACTCCCAGTC
ATAGCTGTCCCTCTTCTCTTATGGAGATCCCTCGACCTGCAGCCCAAGCTTGCGGCCGCCTTAAACAAGA
ATCTCTAGTTTTCTTTCTTGCTTTTACTTTTACTTCCTTAATACTCAAGTACAATTTTAATGGAGTACTT
TTTTACTTTTACTCAAGTAAGATTCTAGCCAGATACTTTTACTTTTAATTGAGTAAAATTTTCCCTAAGT
ACTTGTACTTTCACTTGAGTAAAATTTTTGAGTACTTTTTACACCTCTGATCGATGGATCCGCTGCATTA
ATGAATCGGCCAACGCGCGGGGAGAGGCGGTTTGCGTATTGGGCGCTCTTCCGCTTCCTCGCTCACTGAC
TCGCTGCGCTCGGTCGTTCGGCTGCGGCGAGCGGTATCAGCTCACTCAAAGGCGGTAATACGGTTATCCA
CAGAATCAGGGGATAACGCAGGAAAGAACATGTGAGCAAAAGGCCAGCAAAAGGCCAGGAACCGTAAAAA
GGCCGCGTTGCTGGCGTTTTTCCATAGGCTCCGCCCCCCTGACGAGCATCACAAAAATCGACGCTCAAGT
CAGAGGTGGCGAAACCCGACAGGACTATAAAGATACCAGGCGTTTCCCCCTGGAAGCTCCCTCGTGCGCT
CTCCTGTTCCGACCCTGCCGCTTACCGGATACCTGTCCGCCTTTCTCCCTTCGGGAAGCGTGGCGCTTTC
TCATAGCTCACGCTGTAGGTATCTCAGTTCGGTGTAGGTCGTTCGCTCCAAGCTGGGCTGTGTGCACGAA
CCCCCCGTTCAGCCCGACCGCTGCGCCTTATCCGGTAACTATCGTCTTGAGTCCAACCCGGTAAGACACG
ACTTATCGCCACTGGCAGCAGCCACTGGTAACAGGATTAGCAGAGCGAGGTATGTAGGCGGTGCTACAGA
GTTCTTGAAGTGGTGGCCTAACTACGGCTACACTAGAAGAACAGTATTTGGTATCTGCGCTCTGCTGAAG
CCAGTTACCTTCGGAAAAAGAGTTGGTAGCTCTTGATCCGGCAAACAAACCACCGCTGGTAGCGGTGGTT
TTTTTGTTTGCAAGCAGCAGATTACGCGCAGAAAAAAAGGATCTCAAGAAGATCCTTTGATCTTTTCTAC
GGGGTCTGACGCTCAGTGGAACGAAAACTCACGTTAAGGGATTTTGGTCATGAGATTATCAAAAAGGATC
TTCACCTAGATCCTTTTAAATTAAAAATGAAGTTTTAAATCAATCTAAAGTATATATGAGTAAACTTGGT
CTGACAGTTACCAATGCTTAATCAGTGAGGCACCTATCTCAGCGATCTGTCTATTTCGTTCATCCATAGT
TGCCTGACTCCCCGTCGTGTAGATAACTACGATACGGGAGGGCTTACCATCTGGCCCCAGTGCTGCAATG
ATACCGCGAGACCCACGCTCACCGGCTCCAGATTTATCAGCAATAAACCAGCCAGCCGGAAGGGCCGAGC
GCAGAAGTGGTCCTGCAACTTTATCCGCCTCCATCCAGTCTATTAATTGTTGCCGGGAAGCTAGAGTAAG
TAGTTCGCCAGTTAATAGTTTGCGCAACGTTGTTGCCATTGCTACAGGCATCGTGGTGTCACGCTCGTCG
TTTGGTATGGCTTCATTCAGCTCCGGTTCCCAACGATCAAGGCGAGTTACATGATCCCCCATGTTGTGCA
AAAAAGCGGTTAGCTCCTTCGGTCCTCCGATCGTTGTCAGAAGTAAGTTGGCCGCAGTGTTATCACTCAT
GGTTATGGCAGCACTGCATAATTCTCTTACTGTCATGCCATCCGTAAGATGCTTTTCTGTGACTGGTGAG
TACTCAACCAAGTCATTCTGAGAATAGTGTATGCGGCGACCGAGTTGCTCTTGCCCGGCGTCAATACGGG
ATAATACCGCGCCACATAGCAGAACTTTAAAAGTGCTCATCATTGGAAAACGTTCTTCGGGGCGAAAACT
CTCAAGGATCTTACCGCTGTTGAGATCCAGTTCGATGTAACCCACTCGTGCACCCAACTGATCTTCAGCA
TCTTTTACTTTCACCAGCGTTTCTGGGTGAGCAAAAACAGGAAGGCAAAATGCCGCAAAAAAGGGAATAA
GGGCGACACGGAAATGTTGAATACTCATACTCTTCCTTTTTCAATATTATTGAAGCATTTATCAGGGTTA
TTGTCTCATGAGCGGATACATATTTGAATGTATTTAGAAAAATAAACAAATAGGGGTTCCGCGCACATTT
CCCCGAAAAGTGCCACCTGGGTCGACCAGAGGTGTAAAGTACTTGAGTAATTTTACTTGATTACTGTACT
TAAGTATTATTTTTGGGGATTTTTACTTTACTTGAGTACAATTAAAAATCAATACTTTTACTTTTACTTA
ATTACATTTTTTTAGAAAAAAAAGTACTTTTTACTCCTTACAATTTTATTTACAGTCAAAAAGTACTTAT
TTTTTGGAGATCACTTGTCGACATTGATTATTGACTAGTTATTAATAGTAATCAATTACGGGGTCATTAG
TTCATAGCCCATATATGGAGTTCCGCGTTACATAACTTACGGTAAATGGCCCGCCTGGCTGACCGCCCAA
CGACCCCCGCCCATTGACGTCAATAATGACGTATGTTCCCATAGTAACGCCAATAGGGACTTTCCATTGA
CGTCAATGGGTGGAGTATTTACGGTAAACTGCCCACTTGGCAGTACATCAAGTGTATCATATGCCAAGTA
CGCCCCCTATTGACGTCAATGACGGTAAATGGCCCGCCTGGCATTATGCCCAGTACATGACCTTATGGGA
CTTTCCTACTTGGCAGTACATCTACGTATTAGTCATCGCTATTACCATGGTCGAGGTGAGCCCCACGTTC
TGCTTCACTCTCCCCATCTCCCCCCCCTCCCCACCCCCAATTTTGTATTTATTTATTTTTTAATTATTTT
GTGCAGCGATGGGGGCGGGGGGGGGGGGGGGGCGCGCCRGGSGGGGGGGGGGGGGGGGGGGGGGGGGGSG
GGGSGRGGSGGRGAGGTGCGGCGGCAGCCAATCAGAGCGGCGCGCTCCGAAAGTTTCCTTTTATGGCGAG
GCGGCGGCGGCGGCGGCCCTATAAAAAGCGAAGCGCGCGGCGGGCGGGAGTCGCTGCGCGCTGCCTTCGC
CCCGTGCCCCGCTCCGCCGCCGCCTCGCGCCGCCCGCCCCGGCTCTGACTGACCGCGTTACTCCCACAGG
TGAGCGGGCGGGACGGCCCTTCTCCTCCGGGCTGTAATTAGCGCTTGGTTTAATGACGGCTTGTTTCTTT
TCTGTGGCTGCGTGAAAGCCTTGAGGGGCTCCGGGAGGGCCCTTTGTGCGGGGGGAGCGGCTCGGGGGGT
GCGTGCGTGTGTGTGTGCGTGGGGAGCGCCGCGTGCGGCTCCGCGCTGCCCGGCGGCTGTGAGCGCTGCG
GGCGCGGCGCGGGGCTTTGTGCGCTCCGCAGTGTGCGCGAGGGGAGCGCGGCCGGGGGCGGTGCCCCGCG
GTGCGGGGGGGGCTGCGAGGGGAACAAAGGCTGCGTGCGGGGTGTGTGCGTGGGGGGGTGAGCAGGGGGT
GTGGGCGCGTCGGTCGGGCTGCAACCCCCCCTGCACCCCCCTCCCCGAGTTGCTGAGCACGGCCCGGCTT
CGGGTGCGGGGCTCCGTACGGGGCGTGGCGCGGGGCTCGCCGTGCCGGGCGGGGGGTGGCGGCAGGTGGG
GGTGCCGGGCGGGGCGGGGCCGCCTCGGGCCGGGGRGGGCTCGGGGGAGGGGCGCGGCGGCCCCCGGAGC
GCCGGCGGCTGTCGAGGCGCGGCGAGCCGCAGCCATTGCCTTTTATGGTAATCGTGCGAGAGGGCGCAGG
GACTTCCTTTGTCCCAAATCTGTGCGGAGCCGAAATCTGGGAGGCGCCGCCGCACCCCCTCTAGCGGGCG
CGGGGCGAAGCGGTGCGGCGCCGGCAGGAAGGAAATGGGCGGGGAGGGCCTTCGTGCGTCGCCGCGCCGC
CGTCCCCTTCTCCCTCTCCAGCCTCGGGGCTGTCCGCGGGGGGACGGCTGCCTTCGGGGGGGACGGGGCA
GGGCGGGGTTCGGCTTCTGGCGTGTGACCGGCGGCTCTAGAGCCTCTGCTAACCATGTTCATGCCTTCTT
CTTTTTCCTACAGCTCCTGGGCAACGTGCTGGTTATTGTGCTGTCTCATCATTTTGGCAAAGAATTCTAG
CTAGCATAACTTCGTATAGTATACCTTATACGAAGTTATCTCGAGATAACTTCGTATAGGATACTTTATA
CGAAGTTATACTGTCATAACTTCGTATAGCATACATTATACGAAGTTATCCCGGGCCACC
[378 nt withheld, positions 4751-5128]
GACCCACCGGTCGCCACCATGGTCTCCAAGGGAGAGGAACTGTTCACAGGGGTGGTCCCCATCCTCGTGG
AACTGGACGGAGATGTCAATGGGCACAAGTTTAGTGTGAGGGGCGAGGGAGAAGGGGATGCTACAAACGG
CAAGCTGACCCTGAAGTTCATCTGCACCACAGGCAAGCTGCCAGTGCCCTGGCCTACACTCGTCACTACC
CTGTCACATGGCGTGCAGTGTTTTGCCAGATACCCCGACCACATGAAGCAGCATGATTTCTTTAAAAGCG
CCATGCCAGAGGGTTACGTGCAGGAACGGACCATCTTCTTTAAGGACGATGGGACTTATAAAACCCGCGC
TGAGGTGAAGTTCGAAGGAGACACACTCGTCAACCGAATCGAGCTGAAGGGGGTGGACTTCAAAGAAGAT
GGTAATATTCTCGGCCACAAGCTGGAGTACAACTTTAATAGCCATAACATCTATATCATGGCTGTCAAGC
AGAAAAACGGAATCAAGGTGAACTTCAAGATTCGGCACAATGTGGAAGACGGCTCCGTCCAGCTGGCAGA
TCATTACCAGCAGAACACTCCCATCGGTGACGGCCCAGTCCTCCTGCCCGATTCTCACTATCTCTCAACC
CAGAGCGTGCTGTCCAAGGACCCTAACGAGAAACGCGATCATATGGTGCTGCTGGAGTTTCGGACCGCCG
CCGGGATCACACTGGGTATGGACGAGCTGTACAAGTAATGAGATATCTCGACTGTGCCTTCTAGTTGCCA
GCCATCTGTTGTTTGCCCCTCCCCCGTGCCTTCCTTGACCCTGGAAGGTGCCACTCTCACTGTCCTTTCC
TAATAAAATGAGGAAATTGCATCGCATTGTCTGAGTAGGTGTCATTCTATTCTGGGGGGTGGGGTGGGGC
AGGACAGCAAGGGGGAGGATTGGGAAGACAATAGCAGGCATGCTGGGGATAACTTCGTATAGTATACCTT
ATACGAAGTTATTGGATCATCCGCCACCATGGTGAGCAAGGGCGAGGAGGTCATCAAAGAGTTCATGCGC
TTCAAGGTGCGGATGGAGGGCTCCATGAACGGCCACGAGTTCGAGATCGAGGGCGAGGGCGAGGGCCGCC
CCTACGAGGGCACCCAGACCGCCAAGCTGAAGGTGACCAAGGGCGGCCCCCTGCCCTTCGCCTGGGACAT
CCTGTCCCCCCAGTTCATGTACGGCTCCAAGGCGTACGTGAAGCACCCCGCCGACATCCCCGATTACAAG
AAGCTGTCCTTCCCCGAGGGCTTCAAGTGGGAGCGCGTGATGAACTTCGAGGACGGCGGTCTGGTGACCG
TGACCCAGGACTCCTCCCTCCAGGACGGCACGCTGATCTACAAGGTGAAGATGCGCGGCACCAACTTCCC
CCCCGACGGCCCCGTAATGCAGAAGAAGACGATGGGCTGGGAGGCCTCCACCGAGCGCCTGTACCCCCGC
GACGGCGTGCTGAAGGGCGAGATCCACCAGGCCCTGAAGCTGAAGGACGGCGGCCACTACCTGGTGGAGT
TCAAGACCATCTACATGGCCAAGAAGCCCGTGCAACTGCCCGGCTACTACTACGTGGACACCAAGCTGGA
CATCACCTCCCACAACGAGGACTACACCATCGTGGAACAGTACGAGCGCTCCGAGGGCCGCCACCACCTG
TTCCTGGGGCATGGCACCGGCAGCACCGGCAGCGGCAGCTCCGGCACCGCCTCCTCCGAGGACAACAACA
TGGCCGTCATCAAAGAGTTCATGCGCTTCAAGGTGCGGATGGAGGGCTCCATGAACGGCCACGAGTTCGA
GATCGAGGGCGAGGGCGAGGGCCGCCCCTACGAGGGCACCCAGACCGCCAAGCTGAAGGTGACCAAGGGC
GGCCCCCTGCCCTTCGCCTGGGACATCCTGTCCCCCCAGTTCATGTACGGCTCCAAGGCGTACGTGAAGC
ACCCCGCCGACATCCCCGATTACAAGAAGCTGTCCTTCCCCGAGGGCTTCAAGTGGGAGCGCGTGATGAA
CTTCGAGGACGGCGGTCTGGTGACCGTGACCCAGGACTCCTCCCTCCAGGACGGCACGCTGATCTACAAG
GTGAAGATGCGCGGCACCAACTTCCCCCCCGACGGCCCCGTAATGCAGAAGAAGACGATGGGCTGGGAGG
CCTCCACCGAGCGCCTGTACCCCCGCGACGGCGTGCTGAAGGGCGAGATCCACCAGGCCCTGAAGCTGAA
GGACGGCGGCCACTACCTGGTGGAGTTCAAGACCATCTACATGGCCAAGAAGCCCGTGCAACTGCCCGGC
TACTACTACGTGGACACCAAGCTGGACATCACCTCCCACAACGAGGACTACACCATCGTGGAACAGTACG
AGCGCTCCGAGGGCCGCCACCACCTGTTCCTGTACGGCATGGACGAGCTGTACAAGTAAAGTGTGCCGCC
GCGACCCTAGATCATAATCAGCCATACCACATTTGTAGAGGTTTTACTTGCTTTAAAAAACCTCCCACAC
CTCCCCCTGAACCTGAAACATAAAATGAATGCAATTGTTGTTGTTAACTTGTTTATTGCAGCTTATAATG
GTTACAAATAAAGCAATAGCATCACAAATTTCACAAATAAAGCATTTTTTTCACTGCATTCTAGTTGTGG
TTTGTCCAAACTCATCAATGTAATTTTAAATAACTTCGTATAGGATACTTTATACGAAGTTATTCCGGAG
CCACCATGGTGAGCAAGGGCGAGGAGCTGTTCACCGGGGTGGTGCCCATCCTGGTCGAGCTGGACGGCGA
CGTAAACGGCCACAAGTTCAGCGTGTCCGGCGAGGGCGAGGGCGATGCCACCTACGGCAAGCTGACCCTG
AAGTTCATCTGCACCACCGGCAAGCTGCCCGTGCCCTGGCCCACCCTCGTGACCACCCTGACCTGGGGCG
TGCAGTGCTTCGCCCGCTACCCCGACCACATGAAGCAGCACGACTTCTTCAAGTCCGCCATGCCCGAAGG
CTACGTCCAGGAGCGCACCATCTTCTTCAAGGACGACGGCAACTACAAGACCCGCGCCGAGGTGAAGTTC
GAGGGCGACACCCTGGTGAACCGCATCGAGCTGAAGGGCATCGACTTCAAGGAGGACGGCAACATCCTGG
GGCACAAGCTGGAGTACAACGCCATCAGCGACAACGTCTATATCACCGCCGACAAGCAGAAGAACGGCAT
CAAGGCCAACTTCAAGATCCGCCACAACATCGAGGACGGCAGCGTGCAGCTCGCCGACCACTACCAGCAG
AACACCCCCATCGGCGACGGCCCCGTGCTGCTGCCCGACAACCACTACCTGAGCACCCAGTCCAAGCTGA
GCAAAGACCCCAACGAGAAGCGCGATCACATGGTCCTGCTGGAGTTCGTGACCGCCGCCGGGATCACTCT
CGGCATGGACGAGCTGTACAAGTAACTAGTTCGACTGTGCCTTCTAGTTGCCAGCCATCTGTTGTTTGCC
CCTCCCCCGTGCCTTCCTTGACCCTGGAAGGTGCCACTCTCACTGTCCTTTCCTAATAAAATGAGGAAAT
TGCATCGCATTGTCTGAGTAGGTGTCATTCTATTCTGGGGGGTGGGGTGGGGCAGGACAGCAAGGGGGAG
GATTGGGAAGACAATAGCAGGCATGCTGGGGATAACTTCGTATAGCATACATTATACGAAGTTATAGATC
CACCGGTCGCCACCATGGTGAGCAAGGGCGAGGAGCTGTTCACCGGGGTGGTGCCCATCCTGGTCGAGCT
GGACGGCGACGTAAACGGCCACAAGTTCAGCGTGTCCGGCGAGGGCGAGGGCGATGCCACCTACGGCAAG
CTGACCCTGAAGTTCATCTGCACCACCGGCAAGCTGCCCGTGCCCTGGCCCACCCTCGTGACCACCTTCG
GCTACGGCCTGCAGTGCTTCGCCCGCTACCCCGACCACATGAAGCAGCACGACTTCTTCAAGTCCGCCAT
GCCCGAAGGCTACGTCCAGGAGCGCACCATCTTCTTCAAGGACGACGGCAACTACAAGACCCGCGCCGAG
GTGAAGTTCGAGGGCGACACCCTGGTGAACCGCATCGAGCTGAAGGGCATCGACTTCAAGGAGGACGGCA
ACATCCTGGGGCACAAGCTGGAGTACAACTACAACAGCCACAACGTCTATATCATGGCCGACAAGCAGAA
GAACGGCATCAAGGTGAACTTCAAGATCCGCCACAACATCGAGGACGGCAGCGTGCAGCTCGCCGACCAC
TACCAGCAGAACACCCCCATCGGCGACGGCCCCGTGCTGCTGCCCGACAACCACTACCTGAGCTACCAGT
CCAAGCTGAGCAAAGACCCCAACGAGAAGCGCGATCACATGGTCCTGCTGGAGTTCGTGACCGCCGCCGG
GATCACTCTCGGCATGGACGAGCTGTACAAGTAAAGCGGCCGCATTTAAATGAAGTTCCTATTCTCTAGA
AAGTATAGGAACTTCCTCGAGCCTAGGAATTCACTCCTCAGGTGCAGGCTGCCTATCAGAAGGTGGTGGC
TGGTGTGGCCAATGCCCTGGCTCACAAATACCACTGA
